Addgene plasmid #219198: SFFV-PHB2-Brd 255
Purpose: Transcription factor PHB2 with a specific barcode assigned.
Depositing lab: Filipe Pereira. Depositing organization: Center for Neuroscience and Cell Biology, University of Coimbra. Publication: A combinatorial transcription factor screening platform for immune cell reprogramming. Kurochkin I, Altman AR, Caiado I, Pertiga-Cabral D, Halitzki E, Minaeva M, Zimmermannova O, Henriques-Oliveira L, Klein D, Nair M, Oliveira D, Cajal LR, Knittel R, Feick C, Ringner M, Martin M, Cirovic B, Pires CF, Rosa FF, Sitnicka E, Theis FJ, Pereira CF. Cell Syst. 2026 Jan 21;17(1):101457. doi: 10.1016/j.cels.2025.101457. Epub 2026 Jan 14. PubMed 41539305.
Backbone
  Vector backbone: SFFV-MCS
  Backbone size w/o insert (bp): 6638
  Vector type: Lentiviral
Growth in bacteria
  Bacterial resistance: Ampicillin, 100 μg/mL
  Growth temperature: 37°C
  Growth strain: NEB Stable
  Copy number: High Copy
Gene/Insert
  Gene/Insert name: PHB2
  Species: H. sapiens (human)
  Insert size (bp): 900
  Entrez Gene: PHB2 (a.k.a. BAP, BCAP37, Bap37, PNAS-141, REA, hBAP, p22)
  Promoter: The spleen focus-forming virus (SFFV) promoter
  Cloning method: Restriction Enzyme; 5′ cloning site Bsp119I (not destroyed); 3′ cloning site BstHI (not destroyed)
Terms and licenses: Academic/Nonprofit Terms; Industry Terms: Not Available to Industry
Depositor comments: Barcode sequence cloned into XbaI restriction site. Design of plasmid is as follows: SFFV-[TF sequence]-WPRE-[Barcode sequence].
How to cite: SFFV-PHB2-Brd 255 was a gift from Filipe Pereira (Addgene plasmid # 219198 ; http://n2t.net/addgene:219198 ; RRID:Addgene_219198)
