[The description below was written by a language model from this plasmid's Addgene catalogue record and pLannotate feature annotations shown in this document.]
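Description:
SFFV-PHB2-Brd 255 is a lentiviral transfer plasmid built on the SFFV-MCS backbone for expressing human PHB2 (prohibitin 2, also known as BAP37 or REA) in mammalian cells, with a construct-specific DNA barcode attached. In bacteria it is maintained through a high-copy ColE1/pUC-type origin and selected with ampicillin via the β-lactamase gene. The backbone also retains pBluescript-derived remnants: an f1 origin, lac promoter/operator elements, lacZα and lacI fragments, and T7 and T3 promoters. The sequenced record is 7,538 nt, consistent with the roughly 6.6 kb backbone plus a 900 bp insert.

The viral portion has a third-generation, self-inactivating layout. An RSV promoter fused to a truncated HIV-1 5' LTR drives production of the genomic RNA in packaging cells. It is followed by the Ψ packaging signal with a gag fragment, the Rev response element for Rev-dependent nuclear export, and the cPPT/CTS, which aids nuclear import and transduction. The internal spleen focus-forming virus promoter then drives the PHB2 coding sequence, which was cloned between restriction sites in the multiple cloning site. Downstream, a WPRE enhances transcript stability and expression. According to the depositor, the barcode sits after the WPRE at an XbaI site, although it is not annotated as a separate feature in the table. Because it lies upstream of the ΔU3 3' LTR, it should be carried in the PHB2 transcript. An SV40 polyadenylation signal and SV40 origin lie outside the LTRs. No mammalian selection marker or fluorescent reporter is annotated.

The plasmid belongs to a barcoded transcription factor collection made for combinatorial screening of factors in immune cell reprogramming, where the barcode identifies which factor a given cell received.
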