Features (pLannotate 1.2.2; 29 found; start..end, strand, type, name):
     94..112     -  promoter       T7 promoter: promoter for bacteriophage T7 RNA polymerase
    120..275     +  CDS            lacZα (fragment): LacZα fragment of β-galactosidase; lacZ fragment
    280..708     +  rep_origin     f1 ori (sequence partly withheld): f1 bacteriophage origin of replication; arrow indicates direction of (+) strand synthesis
    761..865     +  promoter       AmpR promoter: bla
    866..1726    +  CDS            AmpR: β-lactamase; bla; confers resistance to ampicillin, carbenicillin, and related antibiotics
   1897..2485    +  rep_origin     ori: high-copy-number ColE1/pMB1/pBR322/pUC origin of replication
   2668..2760    +  CDS            lacI (fragment): lac repressor; lacI; The lac repressor binds to the lac operator to inhibit transcription in E. coli. This inhibition can be relieved by adding lactose or isopropyl-β-D-thiogalactopyranoside (IPTG).
   2773..2794    +  protein_bind   CAP binding site: CAP binding activates transcription in the presence of cAMP. E. coli catabolite activator protein
   2809..2839    +  promoter       lac promoter: promoter for the E. coli lac operon
   2847..2863    +  protein_bind   lac operator: The lac repressor binds to the lac operator to inhibit transcription in E. coli. This inhibition can be relieved by adding lactose or isopropyl-β-D-thiogalactopyranoside (IPTG). lac repressor encoded by lacI
   2908..2926    +  promoter       T3 promoter: promoter for bacteriophage T3 RNA polymerase
   2954..3180    +  promoter       RSV promoter: Rous sarcoma virus enhancer/promoter
   3181..3361    +  LTR            5' LTR (truncated): truncated 5' long terminal repeat (LTR) from HIV-1
   3408..3533    +  misc_feature   HIV-1 Ψ: packaging signal of human immunodeficiency virus type 1
   3517..3880    +  CDS            HIV-1 gag (fragment): gag protein from human immunodeficiency virus 1; gag
   4026..4259    +  misc_feature   RRE: The Rev response element (RRE) of HIV-1 allows for Rev-dependent mRNA export from the nucleus to the cytoplasm.
   4636..4736    +  CDS            Rev (fragment): human immunodeficiency virus 1 (HIV-1) Rev protein; rev; enhances nuclear export of unspliced and incompletely spliced viral mRNAs
   4755..4872    +  misc_feature   cPPT/CTS: central polypurine tract and central termination sequence of HIV-1
   4906..5307    +  promoter       SFFV promoter: spleen focus-forming virus long terminal repeat (LTR) promoter
   5317..5340    +  misc_feature   MCS (fragment): pBluescript multiple cloning site
   5365..6261    +  CDS            PHB2: PHB2_HUMAN - Also known as BAP From Homo sapiens (Human).
   6272..6297    +  misc_feature   MCS (fragment): pBluescript multiple cloning site
   6297..6356    +  CDS            S (fragment): HBSAG_WHV6 - Experimental evidence at transcript level: Swiss-Prot protein existence level 2. The middle envelope protein plays an important role in the budding of the virion. It is involved in the induction of budding in a nucleocapsid independent way. In this process the majority of envelope proteins bud to form subviral lipoprotein particles of 22 nm of diameter that do not contain a nucleocapsid (By similarity). From Woodchuck hepatitis B virus (isolate w64/pWS23) (WHV).
   6488..6891    +  misc_feature   WPRE: woodchuck hepatitis virus posttranscriptional regulatory element
   6949..7008    +  CDS            nef (fragment): NEF_HV1Z2 - Experimental evidence at protein level: Swiss-Prot protein existence level 1. Extracellular Nef protein targets CD4(+) T-lymphocytes for apoptosis by interacting with CXCR4 surface receptors. From Human immunodeficiency virus type 1 group M subtype D (isolate Z2/CDC-Z34) (HIV-1).
   7010..7243    +  LTR            3' LTR (ΔU3): self-inactivating 3' long terminal repeat (LTR) from HIV-1
   7315..7436    +  polyA_signal   SV40 poly(A) signal: SV40 polyadenylation signal
   7455..7476    +  rep_origin     SV40 ori (fragment): SV40 origin of replication
   7476..73      +  rep_origin     SV40 ori (across the origin): SV40 origin of replication
>Addgene plasmid #219198 | SFFV-PHB2-Brd 255 | addgene full sequence | sequence record 448976 | Addgene NGS Result
ATTTATGCAGAGGCCGAGGCCGCCTCGGCCTCTGAGCTATTCCAGAAGTAGTGAGGAGGCTTTTTTGGAG
GCCTAGGGACGTACCCAATTCGCCCTATAGTGAGTCGTATTACGCGCGCTCACTGGCCGTCGTTTTACAA
CGTCGTGACTGGGAAAACCCTGGCGTTACCCAACTTAATCGCCTTGCAGCACATCCCCCTTTCGCCAGCT
GGCGTAATAGCGAAGAGGCCCGCACCGATCGCCCTTCCCAACAGTTGCGCAGCCTGAATGGCGAATGGG
[124 nt withheld, positions 280-403]
C
[91 nt withheld, positions 405-495]
A
[49 nt withheld, positions 497-545]
CCTTTGACGTTGGAGTCCACGTTCTTT
[37 nt withheld, positions 573-609]
ACCCTATCTCGGTCTATTCTTTTGATTTATAAGGGATTTTGCCGATTTCGGCCTATTGGTTAAAAAATGA
GCTGATTTAACAAAAATTTAACGCGAATTTTAACAAAATATTAACGCTTACAATTTAGGTGGCACTTTTC
GGGGAAATGTGCGCGGAACCCCTATTTGTTTATTTTTCTAAATACATTCAAATATGTATCCGCTCATGAG
ACAATAACCCTGATAAATGCTTCAATAATATTGAAAAAGGAAGAGTATGAGTATTCAACATTTCCGTGTC
GCCCTTATTCCCTTTTTTGCGGCATTTTGCCTTCCTGTTTTTGCTCACCCAGAAACGCTGGTGAAAGTAA
AAGATGCTGAAGATCAGTTGGGTGCACGAGTGGGTTACATCGAACTGGATCTCAACAGCGGTAAGATCCT
TGAGAGTTTTCGCCCCGAAGAACGTTTTCCAATGATGAGCACTTTTAAAGTTCTGCTATGTGGCGCGGTA
TTATCCCGTATTGACGCCGGGCAAGAGCAACTCGGTCGCCGCATACACTATTCTCAGAATGACTTGGTTG
AGTACTCACCAGTCACAGAAAAGCATCTTACGGATGGCATGACAGTAAGAGAATTATGCAGTGCTGCCAT
AACCATGAGTGATAACACTGCGGCCAACTTACTTCTGACAACGATCGGAGGACCGAAGGAGCTAACCGCT
TTTTTGCACAACATGGGGGATCATGTAACTCGCCTTGATCGTTGGGAACCGGAGCTGAATGAAGCCATAC
CAAACGACGAGCGTGACACCACGATGCCTGTAGCAATGGCAACAACGTTGCGCAAACTATTAACTGGCGA
ACTACTTACTCTAGCTTCCCGGCAACAATTAATAGACTGGATGGAGGCGGATAAAGTTGCAGGACCACTT
CTGCGCTCGGCCCTTCCGGCTGGCTGGTTTATTGCTGATAAATCTGGAGCCGGTGAGCGTGGGTCTCGCG
GTATCATTGCAGCACTGGGGCCAGATGGTAAGCCCTCCCGTATCGTAGTTATCTACACGACGGGGAGTCA
GGCAACTATGGATGAACGAAATAGACAGATCGCTGAGATAGGTGCCTCACTGATTAAGCATTGGTAACTG
TCAGACCAAGTTTACTCATATATACTTTAGATTGATTTAAAACTTCATTTTTAATTTAAAAGGATCTAGG
TGAAGATCCTTTTTGATAATCTCATGACCAAAATCCCTTAACGTGAGTTTTCGTTCCACTGAGCGTCAGA
CCCCGTAGAAAAGATCAAAGGATCTTCTTGAGATCCTTTTTTTCTGCGCGTAATCTGCTGCTTGCAAACA
AAAAAACCACCGCTACCAGCGGTGGTTTGTTTGCCGGATCAAGAGCTACCAACTCTTTTTCCGAAGGTAA
CTGGCTTCAGCAGAGCGCAGATACCAAATACTGTTCTTCTAGTGTAGCCGTAGTTAGGCCACCACTTCAA
GAACTCTGTAGCACCGCCTACATACCTCGCTCTGCTAATCCTGTTACCAGTGGCTGCTGCCAGTGGCGAT
AAGTCGTGTCTTACCGGGTTGGACTCAAGACGATAGTTACCGGATAAGGCGCAGCGGTCGGGCTGAACGG
GGGGTTCGTGCACACAGCCCAGCTTGGAGCGAACGACCTACACCGAACTGAGATACCTACAGCGTGAGCT
ATGAGAAAGCGCCACGCTTCCCGAAGGGAGAAAGGCGGACAGGTATCCGGTAAGCGGCAGGGTCGGAACA
GGAGAGCGCACGAGGGAGCTTCCAGGGGGAAACGCCTGGTATCTTTATAGTCCTGTCGGGTTTCGCCACC
TCTGACTTGAGCGTCGATTTTTGTGATGCTCGTCAGGGGGGCGGAGCCTATGGAAAAACGCCAGCAACGC
GGCCTTTTTACGGTTCCTGGCCTTTTGCTGGCCTTTTGCTCACATGTTCTTTCCTGCGTTATCCCCTGAT
TCTGTGGATAACCGTATTACCGCCTTTGAGTGAGCTGATACCGCTCGCCGCAGCCGAACGACCGAGCGCA
GCGAGTCAGTGAGCGAGGAAGCGGAAGAGCGCCCAATACGCAAACCGCCTCTCCCCGCGCGTTGGCCGAT
TCATTAATGCAGCTGGCACGACAGGTTTCCCGACTGGAAAGCGGGCAGTGAGCGCAACGCAATTAATGTG
AGTTAGCTCACTCATTAGGCACCCCAGGCTTTACACTTTATGCTTCCGGCTCGTATGTTGTGTGGAATTG
TGAGCGGATAACAATTTCACACAGGAAACAGCTATGACCATGATTACGCCAAGCGCGCAATTAACCCTCA
CTAAAGGGAACAAAAGCTGGAGCTGCAAGCTTAATGTAGTCTTATGCAATACTCTTGTAGTCTTGCAACA
TGGTAACGATGAGTTAGCAACATGCCTTACAAGGAGAGAAAAAGCACCGTGCATGCCGATTGGTGGAAGT
AAGGTGGTACGATCGTGCCTTATTAGGAAGGCAACAGACGGGTCTGACATGGATTGGACGAACCACTGAA
TTGCCGCATTGCAGAGATATTGTATTTAAGTGCCTAGCTCGATACATAAACGGGTCTCTCTGGTTAGACC
AGATCTGAGCCTGGGAGCTCTCTGGCTAACTAGGGAACCCACTGCTTAAGCCTCAATAAAGCTTGCCTTG
AGTGCTTCAAGTAGTGTGTGCCCGTCTGTTGTGTGACTCTGGTAACTAGAGATCCCTCAGACCCTTTTAG
TCAGTGTGGAAAATCTCTAGCAGTGGCGCCCGAACAGGGACTTGAAAGCGAAAGGGAAACCAGAGGAGCT
CTCTCGACGCAGGACTCGGCTTGCTGAAGCGCGCACGGCAAGAGGCGAGGGGCGGCGACTGGTGAGTACG
CCAAAAATTTTGACTAGCGGAGGCTAGAAGGAGAGAGATGGGTGCGAGAGCGTCAGTATTAAGCGGGGGA
GAATTAGATCGCGATGGGAAAAAATTCGGTTAAGGCCAGGGGGAAAGAAAAAATATAAATTAAAACATAT
AGTATGGGCAAGCAGGGAGCTAGAACGATTCGCAGTTAATCCTGGCCTGTTAGAAACATCAGAAGGCTGT
AGACAAATACTGGGACAGCTACAACCATCCCTTCAGACAGGATCAGAAGAACTTAGATCATTATATAATA
CAGTAGCAACCCTCTATTGTGTGCATCAAAGGATAGAGATAAAAGACACCAAGGAAGCTTTAGACAAGAT
AGAGGAAGAGCAAAACAAAAGTAAGACCACCGCACAGCAAGCGGCCGCTGATCTTCAGACCTGGAGGAGG
AGATATGAGGGACAATTGGAGAAGTGAATTATATAAATATAAAGTAGTAAAAATTGAACCATTAGGAGTA
GCACCCACCAAGGCAAAGAGAAGAGTGGTGCAGAGAGAAAAAAGAGCAGTGGGAATAGGAGCTTTGTTCC
TTGGGTTCTTGGGAGCAGCAGGAAGCACTATGGGCGCAGCGTCAATGACGCTGACGGTACAGGCCAGACA
ATTATTGTCTGGTATAGTGCAGCAGCAGAACAATTTGCTGAGGGCTATTGAGGCGCAACAGCATCTGTTG
CAACTCACAGTCTGGGGCATCAAGCAGCTCCAGGCAAGAATCCTGGCTGTGGAAAGATACCTAAAGGATC
AACAGCTCCTGGGGATTTGGGGTTGCTCTGGAAAACTCATTTGCACCACTGCTGTGCCTTGGAATGCTAG
TTGGAGTAATAAATCTCTGGAACAGATTTGGAATCACACGACCTGGATGGAGTGGGACAGAGAAATTAAC
AATTACACAAGCTTAATACACTCCTTAATTGAAGAATCGCAAAACCAGCAAGAAAAGAATGAACAAGAAT
TATTGGAATTAGATAAATGGGCAAGTTTGTGGAATTGGTTTAACATAACAAATTGGCTGTGGTATATAAA
ATTATTCATAATGATAGTAGGAGGCTTGGTAGGTTTAAGAATAGTTTTTGCTGTACTTTCTATAGTGAAT
AGAGTTAGGCAGGGATATTCACCATTATCGTTTCAGACCCACCTCCCAACCCCGAGGGGACCCGACAGGC
CCGAAGGAATAGAAGAAGAAGGTGGAGAGAGAGACAGAGACAGATCCATTCGATTAGTGAACGGATCTCG
ACGGTATCGGTTAACTTTTAAAAGAAAAGGGGGGATTGGGGGGTACAGTGCAGGGGAAAGAATAGTAGAC
ATAATAGCAACAGACATACAAACTAAAGAATTACAAAAACAAATTACAAAAATTCAAAATTTTATCGATC
ACGAGACTAGCCTCGAGCTGGCTGCAGTAACGCCATTTTGCAAGGCATGGAAAAATACCAAACCAAGAAT
AGAGAAGTTCAGATCAAGGGCGGGTACATGAAAATAGCTAACGTTGGGCCAAACAGGATATCTGCGGTGA
GCAGTTTCGGCCCCGGCCCGGGGCCAAGAACAGATGGTCACCGCAGTTTCGGCCCCGGCCCGAGGCCAAG
AACAGATGGTCCCCAGATATGGCCCAACCCTCAGCAGTTTCTTAAGACCCATCAGATGTTTCCAGGCTCC
CCCAAGGACCTGAAATGACCCTGCGCCTTATTTGAATTAACCAATCAGCCTGCTTCTCGCTTCTGTTCGC
GCGCTTCTGCTTCCCGAGCTCTATAAAAGAGCTCACAACCCCTCACTCGGCGCGCCAGTCCTCCGACAGA
CTGAGTCGGCCGGTCGAATCAAGCTTATCGATACCGTCGACGGATCCGCTAGCCCGCGGTTCGAAATGGC
CCAGAACTTGAAGGACTTGGCGGGACGGCTGCCCGCCGGGCCCCGGGGCATGGGCACGGCCCTGAAGCTG
TTGCTGGGGGCCGGCGCCGTGGCCTACGGTGTGCGCGAATCTGTGTTCACCGTGGAAGGCGGGCACAGAG
CCATCTTCTTCAATCGGATCGGTGGAGTGCAGCAGGACACTATCCTGGCCGAGGGCCTTCACTTCAGGAT
CCCTTGGTTCCAGTACCCCATTATCTATGACATTCGGGCCAGACCTCGAAAAATCTCCTCCCCTACAGGC
TCCAAAGACCTACAGATGGTGAATATCTCCCTGCGAGTGTTGTCTCGACCCAATGCTCAGGAGCTTCCTA
GCATGTACCAGCGCCTAGGGCTGGACTACGAGGAACGAGTGTTGCCGTCCATTGTCAACGAGGTGCTCAA
GAGTGTGGTGGCCAAGTTCAATGCCTCACAGCTGATCACCCAGCGGGCCCAGGTATCCCTGTTGATCCGC
CGGGAGCTGACAGAGAGGGCCAAGGACTTCAGCCTCATCCTGGATGATGTGGCCATCACAGAGCTGAGCT
TTAGCCGAGAGTACACAGCTGCTGTAGAAGCCAAACAAGTGGCCCAGCAGGAGGCCCAGCGGGCCCAATT
CTTGGTAGAAAAAGCAAAGCAGGAACAGCGGCAGAAAATTGTGCAGGCCGAGGGTGAGGCCGAGGCTGCC
AAGATGCTTGGAGAAGCACTGAGCAAGAACCCTGGCTACATCAAACTTCGCAAGATTCGAGCAGCCCAGA
ATATCTCCAAGACGATCGCCACATCACAGAATCGTATCTATCTCACAGCTGACAACCTTGTGCTGAACCT
ACAGGATGAAAGTTTCACCAGGGGAAGTGACAGCCTCATCAAGGGTAAGAAATGAACCGGTCGGATCCCC
CGGGCTGCAGGAATTCGAGCATCTTACCGCCATTTATTCCCATATTTGTTCTGTTTTTCTTGATTTGGGT
ATACATTTAAATGTTAATAAAACAAAATGGTGGGGCAATCATTTACATTTTTAGGGATATGTAATTACTA
GTTCAGGTGTATTGCCACAAGACAAACATGTTAAGAAACTTTCCCGTTATTTACGCTCTGTTCCTGTTAA
TCAACCTCTGGATTACAAAATTTGTGAAAGATTGACTGATATTCTTAACTATGTTGCTCCTTTTACGCTG
TGTGGATATGCTGCTTTAATGCCTCTGTATCATGCTATTGCTTCCCGTACGGCTTTCGTTTTCTCCTCCT
TGTATAAATCCTGGTTGCTGTCTCTTTATGAGGAGTTGTGGCCCGTTGTCCGTCAACGTGGCGTGGTGTG
CTCTGTGTTTGCTGACGCAACCCCCACTGGCTGGGGCATTGCCACCACCTGTCAACTCCTTTCTGGGACT
TTCGCTTTCCCCCTCCCGATCGCCACGGCAGAACTCATCGCCGCCTGCCTTGCCCGCTGCTGGACAGGGG
CTAGGTTGCTGGGCACTGATAATTCCGTGGTGTTGTCGGGGAAGCTGACGTCCTTTGCAATTCGATATCA
AGCTGTACCTTCTAGATGTACACGGAGTTTAGCGCTTCTAGACCAATGACTTACAAGGCAGCTGTAGATC
TTAGCCACTTTTTAAAAGAAAAGGGGGGACTGGAAGGGCTAATTCACTCCCAACGAAGACAAGATCTGCT
TTTTGCTTGTACTGGGTCTCTCTGGTTAGACCAGATCTGAGCCTGGGAGCTCTCTGGCTAACTAGGGAAC
CCACTGCTTAAGCCTCAATAAAGCTTGCCTTGAGTGCTTCAAGTAGTGTGTGCCCGTCTGTTGTGTGACT
CTGGTAACTAGAGATCCCTCAGACCCTTTTAGTCAGTGTGGAAAATCTCTAGCAGTAGTAGTTCATGTCA
TCTTATTATTCAGTATTTATAACTTGCAAAGAAATGAATATCAGAGAGTGAGAGGAACTTGTTTATTGCA
GCTTATAATGGTTACAAATAAAGCAATAGCATCACAAATTTCACAAATAAAGCATTTTTTTCACTGCATT
CTAGTTGTGGTTTGTCCAAACTCATCAATGTATCTTATCATGTCTGGCTCTAGCTATCCCGCCCCTAACT
CCGCCCATCCCGCCCCTAACTCCGCCCAGTTCCGCCCATTCTCCGCCCCATGGCTGACTAATTTTTTTT
