>Addgene plasmid #219198 | SFFV-PHB2-Brd 255 | depositor partial sequence | sequence record 428074 | TF ORF
ATGGCCCAGAACTTGAAGGACTTGGCGGGACGGCTGCCCGCCGGGCCCCGGGGCATGGGCACGGCCCTGA
AGCTGTTGCTGGGGGCCGGCGCCGTGGCCTACGGTGTGCGCGAATCTGTGTTCACCGTGGAAGGCGGGCA
CAGAGCCATCTTCTTCAATCGGATCGGTGGAGTGCAGCAGGACACTATCCTGGCCGAGGGCCTTCACTTC
AGGATCCCTTGGTTCCAGTACCCCATTATCTATGACATTCGGGCCAGACCTCGAAAAATCTCCTCCCCTA
CAGGCTCCAAAGACCTACAGATGGTGAATATCTCCCTGCGAGTGTTGTCTCGACCCAATGCTCAGGAGCT
TCCTAGCATGTACCAGCGCCTAGGGCTGGACTACGAGGAACGAGTGTTGCCGTCCATTGTCAACGAGGTG
CTCAAGAGTGTGGTGGCCAAGTTCAATGCCTCACAGCTGATCACCCAGCGGGCCCAGGTATCCCTGTTGA
TCCGCCGGGAGCTGACAGAGAGGGCCAAGGACTTCAGCCTCATCCTGGATGATGTGGCCATCACAGAGCT
GAGCTTTAGCCGAGAGTACACAGCTGCTGTAGAAGCCAAACAAGTGGCCCAGCAGGAGGCCCAGCGGGCC
CAATTCTTGGTAGAAAAAGCAAAGCAGGAACAGCGGCAGAAAATTGTGCAGGCCGAGGGTGAGGCCGAGG
CTGCCAAGATGCTTGGAGAAGCACTGAGCAAGAACCCTGGCTACATCAAACTTCGCAAGATTCGAGCAGC
CCAGAATATCTCCAAGACGATCGCCACATCACAGAATCGTATCTATCTCACAGCTGACAACCTTGTGCTG
AACCTACAGGATGAAAGTTTCACCAGGGGAAGTGACAGCCTCATCAAGGGTAAGAAATGA
