>Addgene plasmid #219198 | SFFV-PHB2-Brd 255 | depositor partial sequence | sequence record 428075 | Barcode sequence
TGTACACGGAGTTTAGCGCT
